>Addgene plasmid #199678 | pET28a LZ control-FLAG | addgene full sequence | sequence record 393288 | Addgene NGS Result
ATCCGGATATAGTTCCTCCTTTCAGCAAAAAACCCCTCAAGACCCGTTTAGAGGCCCCAAGGGGTTATGC
TAGTTATTGCTCAGCGGTGGCAGCAGCCAACTCAGCTTCCTTTCGGGCTTTGTTAGCAGCCGGATCTCAG
TGGTGGTGGTGGTGGTGCTCGAGTGCGGCCGCTTACTTGTCATCATCATCCTTATAATCCTGTGCAAGTT
CTTTTTTTAAAGCCTGCAACTCCCATTTTAACTGTGCCAACTCTTTTTTATTCGCTTGCAGTTCCTTTTT
CAGGGCGCCGGACCCACTTCCGCCACCGGAACCACCCTGAGCTAATTTCTTCTCCAGAGCTTGATTCTTC
CATTCCAGTTGGGCTAATTTTTTCTCAAGAGCTTGCAACTTTTTCTCCAATTGTTCCGAGGCCATGGATC
CGGGCCCCTGGAACAGAACTTCCAGGCTGTGGTGATGATGATGATGGCTGCTGCCCATGGTATATCTCCT
TCTTAAAGTTAAACAAAATTATTTCTAGAGGGGAATTGTTATCCGCTCACAATTCCCCTATAGTGAGTCG
TATTAATTTCGCGGGATCGAGATCTCGATCCTCTACGCCGGACGCATCGTGGCCGGCATCACCGGCGCCA
CAGGTGCGGTTGCTGGCGCCTATATCGCCGACATCACCGATGGGGAAGATCGGGCTCGCCACTTCGGGCT
CATGAGCGCTTGTTTCGGCGTGGGTATGGTGGCAGGCCCCGTGGCCGGGGGACTGTTGGGCGCCATCTCC
TTGCATGCACCATTCCTTGCGGCGGCGGTGCTCAACGGCCTCAACCTACTACTGGGCTGCTTCCTAATGC
AGGAGTCGCATAAGGGAGAGCGTCGAGATCCCGGACACCATCGAATGGCGCAAAACCTTTCGCGGTATGG
CATGATAGCGCCCGGAAGAGAGTCAATTCAGGGTGGTGAATGTGAAACCAGTAACGTTATACGATGTCGC
AGAGTATGCCGGTGTCTCTTATCAGACCGTTTCCCGCGTGGTGAACCAGGCCAGCCACGTTTCTGCGAAA
ACGCGGGAAAAAGTGGAAGCGGCGATGGCGGAGCTGAATTACATTCCCAACCGCGTGGCACAACAACTGG
CGGGCAAACAGTCGTTGCTGATTGGCGTTGCCACCTCCAGTCTGGCCCTGCACGCGCCGTCGCAAATTGT
CGCGGCGATTAAATCTCGCGCCGATCAACTGGGTGCCAGCGTGGTGGTGTCGATGGTAGAACGAAGCGGC
GTCGAAGCCTGTAAAGCGGCGGTGCACAATCTTCTCGCGCAACGCGTCAGTGGGCTGATCATTAACTATC
CGCTGGATGACCAGGATGCCATTGCTGTGGAAGCTGCCTGCACTAATGTTCCGGCGTTATTTCTTGATGT
CTCTGACCAGACACCCATCAACAGTATTATTTTCTCCCATGAAGACGGTACGCGACTGGGCGTGGAGCAT
CTGGTCGCATTGGGTCACCAGCAAATCGCGCTGTTAGCGGGCCCATTAAGTTCTGTCTCGGCGCGTCTGC
GTCTGGCTGGCTGGCATAAATATCTCACTCGCAATCAAATTCAGCCGATAGCGGAACGGGAAGGCGACTG
GAGTGCCATGTCCGGTTTTCAACAAACCATGCAAATGCTGAATGAGGGCATCGTTCCCACTGCGATGCTG
GTTGCCAACGATCAGATGGCGCTGGGCGCAATGCGCGCCATTACCGAGTCCGGGCTGCGCGTTGGTGCGG
ATATCTCGGTAGTGGGATACGACGATACCGAAGACAGCTCATGTTATATCCCGCCGTTAACCACCATCAA
ACAGGATTTTCGCCTGCTGGGGCAAACCAGCGTGGACCGCTTGCTGCAACTCTCTCAGGGCCAGGCGGTG
AAGGGCAATCAGCTGTTGCCCGTCTCACTGGTGAAAAGAAAAACCACCCTGGCGCCCAATACGCAAACCG
CCTCTCCCCGCGCGTTGGCCGATTCATTAATGCAGCTGGCACGACAGGTTTCCCGACTGGAAAGCGGGCA
GTGAGCGCAACGCAATTAATGTAAGTTAGCTCACTCATTAGGCACCGGGATCTCGACCGATGCCCTTGAG
AGCCTTCAACCCAGTCAGCTCCTTCCGGTGGGCGCGGGGCATGACTATCGTCGCCGCACTTATGACTGTC
TTCTTTATCATGCAACTCGTAGGACAGGTGCCGGCAGCGCTCTGGGTCATTTTCGGCGAGGACCGCTTTC
GCTGGAGCGCGACGATGATCGGCCTGTCGCTTGCGGTATTCGGAATCTTGCACGCCCTCGCTCAAGCCTT
CGTCACTGGTCCCGCCACCAAACGTTTCGGCGAGAAGCAGGCCATTATCGCCGGCATGGCGGCCCCACGG
GTGCGCATGATCGTGCTCCTGTCGTTGAGGACCCGGCTAGGCTGGCGGGGTTGCCTTACTGGTTAGCAGA
ATGAATCACCGATACGCGAGCGAACGTGAAGCGACTGCTGCTGCAAAACGTCTGCGACCTGAGCAACAAC
ATGAATGGTCTTCGGTTTCCGTGTTTCGTAAAGTCTGGAAACGCGGAAGTCAGCGCCCTGCACCATTATG
TTCCGGATCTGCATCGCAGGATGCTGCTGGCTACCCTGTGGAACACCTACATCTGTATTAACGAAGCGCT
GGCATTGACCCTGAGTGATTTTTCTCTGGTCCCGCCGCATCCATACCGCCAGTTGTTTACCCTCACAACG
TTCCAGTAACCGGGCATGTTCATCATCAGTAACCCGTATCGTGAGCATCCTCTCTCGTTTCATCGGTATC
ATTACCCCCATGAACAGAAATCCCCCTTACACGGAGGCATCAGTGACCAAACAGGAAAAAACCGCCCTTA
ACATGGCCCGCTTTATCAGAAGCCAGACATTAACGCTTCTGGAGAAACTCAACGAGCTGGACGCGGATGA
ACAGGCAGACATCTGTGAATCGCTTCACGACCACGCTGATGAGCTTTACCGCAGCTGCCTCGCGCGTTTC
GGTGATGACGGTGAAAACCTCTGACACATGCAGCTCCCGGAGACGGTCACAGCTTGTCTGTAAGCGGATG
CCGGGAGCAGACAAGCCCGTCAGGGCGCGTCAGCGGGTGTTGGCGGGTGTCGGGGCGCAGCCATGACCCA
GTCACGTAGCGATAGCGGAGTGTATACTGGCTTAACTATGCGGCATCAGAGCAGATTGTACTGAGAGTGC
ACCATTGCGGTGTGAAATACCGCACAGATGCGTAAGGAGAAAATACCGCATCAGGCGCTCTTCCGCTTCC
TCGCTCACTGACTCGCTGCGCTCGGTCGTTCGGCTGCGGCGAGCGGTATCAGCTCACTCAAAGGCGGTAA
TACGGTTATCCACAGAATCAGGGGATAACGCAGGAAAGAACATGTGAGCAAAAGGCCAGCAAAAGGCCAG
GAACCGTAAAAAGGCCGCGTTGCTGGCGTTTTTCCATAGGCTCCGCCCCCCTGACGAGCATCACAAAAAT
CGACGCTCAAGTCAGAGGTGGCGAAACCCGACAGGACTATAAAGATACCAGGCGTTTCCCCCTGGAAGCT
CCCTCGTGCGCTCTCCTGTTCCGACCCTGCCGCTTACCGGATACCTGTCCGCCTTTCTCCCTTCGGGAAG
CGTGGCGCTTTCTCATAGCTCACGCTGTAGGTATCTCAGTTCGGTGTAGGTCGTTCGCTCCAAGCTGGGC
TGTGTGCACGAACCCCCCGTTCAGCCCGACCGCTGCGCCTTATCCGGTAACTATCGTCTTGAGTCCAACC
CGGTAAGACACGACTTATCGCCACTGGCAGCAGCCACTGGTAACAGGATTAGCAGAGCGAGGTATGTAGG
CGGTGCTACAGAGTTCTTGAAGTGGTGGCCTAACTACGGCTACACTAGAAGGACAGTATTTGGTATCTGC
GCTCTGCTGAAGCCAGTTACCTTCGGAAAAAGAGTTGGTAGCTCTTGATCCGGCAAACAAACCACCGCTG
GTAGCGGTGGTTTTTTTGTTTGCAAGCAGCAGATTACGCGCAGAAAAAAAGGATCTCAAGAAGATCCTTT
GATCTTTTCTACGGGGTCTGACGCTCAGTGGAACGAAAACTCACGTTAAGGGATTTTGGTCATGAACAAT
AAAACTGTCTGCTTACATAAACAGTAATACAAGGGGTGTTATGAGCCATATTCAACGGGAAACGTCTTGC
TCTAGGCCGCGATTAAATTCCAACATGGATGCTGATTTATATGGGTATAAATGGGCTCGCGATAATGTCG
GGCAATCAGGTGCGACAATCTATCGATTGTATGGGAAGCCCGATGCGCCAGAGTTGTTTCTGAAACATGG
CAAAGGTAGCGTTGCCAATGATGTTACAGATGAGATGGTCAGACTAAACTGGCTGACGGAATTTATGCCT
CTTCCGACCATCAAGCATTTTATCCGTACTCCTGATGATGCATGGTTACTCACCACTGCGATCCCCGGGA
AAACAGCATTCCAGGTATTAGAAGAATATCCTGATTCAGGTGAAAATATTGTTGATGCGCTGGCAGTGTT
CCTGCGCCGGTTGCATTCGATTCCTGTTTGTAATTGTCCTTTTAACAGCGATCGCGTATTTCGTCTCGCT
CAGGCGCAATCACGAATGAATAACGGTTTGGTTGATGCGAGTGATTTTGATGACGAGCGTAATGGCTGGC
CTGTTGAACAAGTCTGGAAAGAAATGCATAAACTTTTGCCATTCTCACCGGATTCAGTCGTCACTCATGG
TGATTTCTCACTTGATAACCTTATTTTTGACGAGGGGAAATTAATAGGTTGTATTGATGTTGGACGAGTC
GGAATCGCAGACCGATACCAGGATCTTGCCATCCTATGGAACTGCCTCGGTGAGTTTTCTCCTTCATTAC
AGAAACGGCTTTTTCAAAAATATGGTATTGATAATCCTGATATGAATAAATTGCAGTTTCATTTGATGCT
CGATGAGTTTTTCTAAGAATTAATTCATGAGCGGATACATATTTGAATGTATTTAGAAAAATAAACAAAT
AGGGGTTCCGCGCACATTTCCCCGAAAAGTGCCACCTAAATTGTAAGCGTTAATATTTTGTTAAAATTCG
CGTTAAATTTTTGTTAAATCAGCTCATTTTTTAACCAATAGGCCGAAATCGGCAAAATCCCTTATAAATC
AAAAGAATAGACCGAGATAGGGT
[37 nt withheld, positions 5204-5240]
AAAGAACGTGGACTCCAACGTCAAAGG
[49 nt withheld, positions 5268-5316]
T
[91 nt withheld, positions 5318-5408]
G
[124 nt withheld, positions 5410-5533]
CCCATTCGCCA
Features (pLannotate 1.2.2; 19 found; start..end, strand, type, name):
     26..73      -  terminator     T7 terminator: transcription terminator for bacteriophage T7 RNA polymerase
     81..130     -  CDS            SET1 (fragment): solubility-enhancement tag derived from T7 phage gene 10B
    140..157     -  CDS            9xHis (fragment): 9xHis affinity tag
    180..201     -  CDS            2xFLAG (fragment): two tandem FLAG® epitope tags
    485..507     -  RBS            RBS: efficient ribosome binding site from bacteriophage T7 gene 10 (Olins and Rangwala, 1989)
    522..546     -  protein_bind   lac operator: The lac repressor binds to the lac operator to inhibit transcription in E. coli. This inhibition can be relieved by adding lactose or isopropyl-β-D-thiogalactopyranoside (IPTG). lac repressor encoded by lacI
    547..565     -  promoter       T7 promoter: promoter for bacteriophage T7 RNA polymerase
    587..866     +  CDS            TcR (fragment): tetracycline efflux protein; tet; confers resistance to tetracycline
    874..951     +  promoter       lacI promoter: lacI
    952..2034    +  CDS            lacI: lac repressor; lacI; The lac repressor binds to the lac operator to inhibit transcription in E. coli. This inhibition can be relieved by adding lactose or isopropyl-β-D-thiogalactopyranoside (IPTG).
   2047..2068    +  protein_bind   CAP binding site: CAP binding activates transcription in the presence of cAMP. E. coli catabolite activator protein
   2083..2374    +  CDS            TcR (fragment): tetracycline efflux protein; tet; confers resistance to tetracycline
   2446..2826    -  CDS            YPB1_ECOLX: Protein predicted: Swiss-Prot protein existence level 4. From Escherichia coli.
   2843..3034    +  CDS            rop: Rop protein, which maintains plasmids at low copy number; rop
   3136..3275    +  misc_feature   bom: basis of mobility region from pBR322
   3461..4049    -  rep_origin     ori: high-copy-number ColE1/pMB1/pBR322/pUC origin of replication
   4171..4986    +  CDS            KanR: aminoglycoside phosphotransferase; aph(3')-Ia; confers resistance to kanamycin in bacteria or G418 (Geneticin®) in eukaryotes
   4995..5052    -  promoter       AmpR promoter (fragment): bla
   5105..5533    -  rep_origin     f1 ori (sequence partly withheld): f1 bacteriophage origin of replication; arrow indicates direction of (+) strand synthesis
