[The description below was written by a language model from this plasmid's Addgene catalogue record and pLannotate feature annotations shown in this document.]
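Description:
pET28a LZ control-FLAG is a bacterial expression plasmid built on the pET28a backbone for producing a synthetic leucine zipper (LZ) control protein in E. coli. The insert was cloned between the BamHI and NotI sites, both of which are retained. It is transcribed from a T7 promoter followed by a lac operator and the strong T7 gene 10 ribosome binding site, and ends at the T7 terminator. Expression therefore depends on a host that supplies T7 RNA polymerase. The plasmid-borne lacI gene, driven by its own promoter, provides the lac repressor that keeps the cassette off until IPTG is added.

According to the catalogue entry, the protein carries an N-terminal 6xHis tag from the backbone and a C-terminal FLAG epitope from the insert. These tags allow metal-affinity purification and anti-FLAG detection or pulldown. The automated annotation picks up a FLAG-type element at the 3′ end of the open reading frame and a His-tag sequence just downstream of it, which probably corresponds to the optional C-terminal His tag of pET28a. Whether that downstream tag is translated cannot be determined from the table. The leucine zipper coding region and the N-terminal His tag were not annotated.

The plasmid replicates from a ColE1/pBR322-type origin accompanied by rop and bom, although the record lists it as high copy. It is selected with kanamycin through the aph(3')-Ia gene, and an f1 origin is also present. The TcR fragments in the table are backbone remnants, not functional markers. The name and stated purpose suggest a recombinant control protein for experiments using leucine zipper-containing FLAG-tagged proteins, but the record does not describe the specific assays.
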