Addgene plasmid #199678: pET28a LZ control-FLAG
Purpose: Bacterial expression of Leucine Zipper (LZ) control-Flag
Depositing lab: Roberto Zoncu. Depositing organization: University of California, Berkeley. Publication: Lysosomal GPCR-like protein LYCHOS signals cholesterol sufficiency to mTORC1. Shin HR, Citron YR, Wang L, Tribouillard L, Goul CS, Stipp R, Sugasawa Y, Jain A, Samson N, Lim CY, Davis OB, Castaneda-Carpio D, Qian M, Nomura DK, Perera RM, Park E, Covey DF, Laplante M, Evers AS, Zoncu R. Science. 2022 Sep 16;377(6612):1290-1298. doi: 10.1126/science.abg6621. Epub 2022 Aug 25. PubMed 36007018.
Backbone
  Vector backbone: pET28a
  Vector type: Bacterial Expression
Growth in bacteria
  Bacterial resistance: Kanamycin, 50 μg/mL
  Growth temperature: 37°C
  Growth strain: DH5alpha
  Copy number: High Copy
Gene/Insert
  Gene/Insert name: Leucine zipper control
  Species: Synthetic
  Promoter: T7 promoter
  Tag / fusion protein: 6xHis (N terminal on backbone); Flag (C terminal on insert)
  Cloning method: Restriction Enzyme; 5′ cloning site BamHI (not destroyed); 3′ cloning site NotI (not destroyed)
  Sequencing primers: 5′ taatacgactcactataggg
Terms and licenses: Academic/Nonprofit Terms; Industry Terms: Not Available to Industry
How to cite: pET28a LZ control-FLAG was a gift from Roberto Zoncu (Addgene plasmid # 199678 ; http://n2t.net/addgene:199678 ; RRID:Addgene_199678)
